>Addgene plasmid #138397 | pF3BGX-7xGFP11 | depositor full sequence | sequence record 267871 | pF3BGX-7xGFP11 sequence 5125 bps
CTTCTCCGCCGCCGATCTGCCGCTGGACTACGTGGGTCTGGCCCATGATGAAATAACATAAGGTGGTCCC
GTCGATAGCCGAAGCTTACCGAAGTATACACTTAAATTCAGTGCACGTTTGCTTGTTGAGAGGAAAGGTT
GTGTGCGGACGAATTTTTTTTTGAAAACATTAACCCTTACGTGGAATAAAAAAAAATGAAATATTGCAAA
TTTTGCTGCAAAGCTGTGACTGGAGTAAAATTAATTCACGTGCCGAAGTGTGCTATTAAGAGAAAATTGT
GGGAGCAGAGCCTTGGGTGCAGCCTTGGTGAAAACTCCCAAATTTGTGATACCCACTTTAATGATTCGCA
GTGGAAGGCTGCACCTGCAAAAGGTCAGACATTTAAAAGGAGGCGACTCAACGCAGATGCCGTACCTAGT
AAAGTGATAGAGCCTGAACCAGAAAAGATAAAAGAAGGCTATACCAGTGGGAGTACACAAACAGAGTAAG
TTTGAATAGTAAAAAAAATCATTTATGTAAACAATAACGTGACTGTGCGTTAGGTCCTGTTCATTGTTTA
ATGAAAATAAGAGCTTGAGGGAAAAATTCGTACTTTGGAGTACGAAATGCGTCGTTTAGAGCAGCAGCGG
TACCGGGCCCCCCCTCGAGGTCGACGAAGTTCCTATTCTTCAAATAGTATAGGAACTTCAAGCTTCTTAA
GGAATTCGAGCTCGCCCGGGGATCTAATTCAATTAGAGACTAATTCAATTAGAGCTAATTCAATTAGGAT
CAGCTTATCGATTTCGAACCCTCGACCGCCGGAGTATAAATAGAGGCGCTTCGTCTACGGAGCGACAATT
CAATTCAAACAAGCAAAGTGAACACGTCGCTAAGCGAAAGCTAAGCAAATAAACAAGCGCAGCTGAACAA
GCTAAACAATCGGGCTAGACCTAGGCAAAATGGTGAGCAAGGGCGAGGAGCTGTTCACCGGGGTGGTGCC
CATCCTGGTCGAGCTGGACGGCGACGTAAACGGCCACAAGTTCAGCGTGTCCGGCGAGGGCGAGGGCGAT
GCCACCTACGGCAAGCTGACCCTGAAGCTCATCTGCACCACCGGCAAGCTGCCCGTGCCCTGGCCCACCC
TCGTGACCACCCTGGGCTACGGCCTGCAGTGCTTCGCCCGCTACCCCGACCACATGAAGCAGCACGACTT
CTTCAAGTCCGCCATGCCCGAAGGCTACGTCCAGGAGCGCACCATCTTCTTCAAGGACGACGGCAACTAC
AAGACCCGCGCCGAGGTGAAGTTCGAGGGCGACACCCTGGTGAACCGCATCGAGCTGAAGGGCATCGACT
TCAAGGAGGACGGCAACATCCTGGGGCACAAGCTGGAGTACAACTACAACAGCCACAACGTCTATATCAC
CGCCGACAAGCAGAAGAACGGCATCAAGGCCAACTTCAAGATCCGCCACAACATCGAGGACGGCGGCGTG
CAGCTCGCCGACCACTACCAGCAGAACACCCCCATCGGCGACGGCCCCGTGCTGCTGCCCGACAACCACT
ACCTGAGCTACCAGTCCGCCCTGAGCAAAGACCCCAACGAGAAGCGCGATCACATGGTCCTGCTGGAGTT
CGTGACCGCCGCCGGGATCACTCTCGGCATGGACGAGCTGTACAAGTAACCATGGCTAGATCATAATCAG
CCATACCACATTTGTAGAGGTTTTACTTGCTTTAAAAAACCTCCCACACCTCCCCCTGAACCTGAAACAT
AAAATGAATGCAATTGTTGTTGTTAACTTGTTTATTGCAGCTTATAATGGTTACAAATAAAGCAATAGCA
TCACAAATTTCACAAATAAAGCATTTTTTTCACTGCATTCTAGTTGTGGTTTGTCCAAACTCATCAATGT
ATCGAATTCGTACGCGCCCGGGGAGCCCAAGGGCACGCCCTGGCACCCGGCGCGCCAGGTGGCTCTGGAA
GTTCAGGTGGAGGCTCGGGTGGCGGCAGTTCGCGTGACCACATGGTCCTTCATGAGTATGTAAATGCTGC
TGGGATTACAGGTGGCTCTGGAGGTAGAGATCATATGGTTCTCCACGAATACGTTAACGCCGCAGGCATC
ACTGGCGGTAGTGGAGGACGCGACCATATGGTACTACATGAATATGTCAATGCAGCCGGAATAACCGGAG
GGTCCGGAGGCCGGGATCACATGGTGCTGCATGAGTATGTGAACGCGGCGGGTATAACTGGTGGGTCGGG
CGGACGAGACCATATGGTGCTTCACGAATACGTAAACGCAGCTGGCATTACTGGCGGATCAGGTGGCAGG
GATCACATGGTACTCCATGAGTACGTGAACGCTGCTGGAATCACAGGCGGTAGCGGCGGTCGGGACCATA
TGGTCCTGCACGAATATGTCAATGCTGCCGGTATCACCTAAGCGGCCGCATAACTTCGTATAGCATACAT
TATACGAAGTTATACCGGTGGCCGCGAAGTTCCTATTCTTCAAATAGTATAGGAACTTCGAGCTCCCGGA
GAGATGCAGAAGCTTTGCGTACTCGCAAATTATTAAAAATAAAACTTTAAAAATAATTTCGTCTAATTAA
TATTATGAGTTAATTCAAACCCCACGGACATGCTAAGGGTTAATCAACAATCATATCGCTGTCTCACTCA
GACTCAATACGACACTCAGAATACTATTCCTTTCACTCGCACTTATTGCAAGCATACGTTAAGTGGATGT
CTCTTGCCGACGGGACCACCTTATGTTATTTCATCATGGTCTGGCCATTCTCATCGTGAGCTTCCGGGTG
CTCGCCAGCTGCATTAATGAATCGGCCAACGCGCGGGGAGAGGCGGTTTGCGTATTGGGCGCTCTTCCGC
TTCCTCGCTCACTGACTCGCTGCGCTCGGTCGTTCGGCTGCGGCGAGCGGTATCAGCTCACTCAAAGGCG
GTAATACGGTTATCCACAGAATCAGGGGATAACGCAGGAAAGAACATGTGAGCAAAAGGCCAGCAAAAGG
CCAGGAACCGTAAAAAGGCCGCGTTGCTGGCGTTTTTCCATAGGCTCCGCCCCCCTGACGAGCATCACAA
AAATCGACGCTCAAGTCAGAGGTGGCGAAACCCGACAGGACTATAAAGATACCAGGCGTTTCCCCCTGGA
AGCTCCCTCGTGCGCTCTCCTGTTCCGACCCTGCCGCTTACCGGATACCTGTCCGCCTTTCTCCCTTCGG
GAAGCGTGGCGCTTTCTCATAGCTCACGCTGTAGGTATCTCAGTTCGGTGTAGGTCGTTCGCTCCAAGCT
GGGCTGTGTGCACGAACCCCCCGTTCAGCCCGACCGCTGCGCCTTATCCGGTAACTATCGTCTTGAGTCC
AACCCGGTAAGACACGACTTATCGCCACTGGCAGCAGCCACTGGTAACAGGATTAGCAGAGCGAGGTATG
TAGGCGGTGCTACAGAGTTCTTGAAGTGGTGGCCTAACTACGGCTACACTAGAAGGACAGTATTTGGTAT
CTGCGCTCTGCTGAAGCCAGTTACCTTCGGAAAAAGAGTTGGTAGCTCTTGATCCGGCAAACAAACCACC
GCTGGTAGCGGTGGTTTTTTTGTTTGCAAGCAGCAGATTACGCGCAGAAAAAAAGGATCTCAAGAAGATC
CTTTGATCTTTTCTACGGGGTCTGACGCTCAGTGGAACGAAAACTCACGTTAAGGGATTTTGGTCATGAG
ATTATCAAAAAGGATCTTCACCTAGATCCTTTTAAATTAAAAATGAAGTTTTAAATCAATCTAAAGTATA
TATGAGTAAACTTGGTCTGACAGTTACCAATGCTTAATCAGTGAGGCACCTATCTCAGCGATCTGTCTAT
TTCGTTCATCCATAGTTGCCTGACTCCCCGTCGTGTAGATAACTACGATACGGGAGGGCTTACCATCTGG
CCCCAGTGCTGCAATGATACCGCGAGACCCACGCTCACCGGCTCCAGATTTATCAGCAATAAACCAGCCA
GCCGGAAGGGCCGAGCGCAGAAGTGGTCCTGCAACTTTATCCGCCTCCATCCAGTCTATTAATTGTTGCC
GGGAAGCTAGAGTAAGTAGTTCGCCAGTTAATAGTTTGCGCAACGTTGTTGCCATTGCTACAGGCATCGT
GGTGTCACGCTCGTCGTTTGGTATGGCTTCATTCAGCTCCGGTTCCCAACGATCAAGGCGAGTTACATGA
TCCCCCATGTTGTGCAAAAAAGCGGTTAGCTCCTTCGGTCCTCCGATCGTTGTCAGAAGTAAGTTGGCCG
CAGTGTTATCACTCATGGTTATGGCAGCACTGCATAATTCTCTTACTGTCATGCCATCCGTAAGATGCTT
TTCTGTGACTGGTGAGTACTCAACCAAGTCATTCTGAGAATAGTGTATGCGGCGACCGAGTTGCTCTTGC
CCGGCGTCAATACGGGATAATACCGCGCCACATAGCAGAACTTTAAAAGTGCTCATCATTGGAAAACGTT
CTTCGGGGCGAAAACTCTCAAGGATCTTACCGCTGTTGAGATCCAGTTCGATGTAACCCACTCGTGCACC
CAACTGATCTTCAGCATCTTTTACTTTCACCAGCGTTTCTGGGTGAGCAAAAACAGGAAGGCAAAATGCC
GCAAAAAAGGGAATAAGGGCGACACGGAAATGTTGAATACTCATACTCTTCCTTTTTCAATATTATTGAA
GCATTTATCAGGGTTATTGTCTCATGAGCGGATACATATTTGAATGTATTTAGAAAAATAAACAAATAGG
GGTTCCGCGCACATTTCCCCGAAAAGTGCCACCTAAATTGTAAGCGTTAATATTTTGTTAAAATTCGCGT
TAAATTTTTGTTAAATCAGCTCATTTTTTAACCAATAGGCCGAAATCGGCAAAATCCCTTATAAATCAAA
AGAATAGACCGAGATAGGGT
[37 nt withheld, positions 4921-4957]
AAAGAACGTGGACTCCAACGTCAAAGG
[49 nt withheld, positions 4985-5033]
T
[91 nt withheld, positions 5035-5125]
Features (pLannotate 1.2.2; 15 found; start..end, strand, type, name):
     44..628     +  misc_feature   P element 5' end: No description available
    629..656     -  misc_feature   MCS (fragment): pBluescript multiple cloning site
    799..921     +  promoter       hsp70 promoter (fragment): Drosophila melanogaster hsp70Bb promoter
    940..1656    +  CDS            Venus: Venus is a basic (constitutively fluorescent) yellow fluorescent protein published in 2002, derived from Aequorea victoria. It is reported to be a rapidly-maturing weak dimer with moderate acid sensitivity.
   1669..1752    +  CDS            large T antigen (fragment): large T antigen from SV40 (simian virus 40)
   1775..1856    +  polyA_signal   SV40 poly(A) signal: SV40 polyadenylation signal
   1903..1936    -  protein_bind   attB: minimal attB site for the φC31 integrase (Groth et al., 2000) phage φC31 integrase
   1993..2418    +  CDS            GFP11x7: seven tandem copies of the 11th β-strand of superfolder GFP each GFP11 associates with GFP(1-10), consisting of the first 10 β-strands, to reconstitute fluorescent GFP (Kamiyama et al., 2016)
   2430..2463    +  protein_bind   loxP: Cre-mediated recombination occurs in the 8-bp core sequence (GCATACAT). Cre recombinase
   2536..2768    +  misc_feature   P element 3' end: P element 3' end
   2804..2862    -  CDS            lacI (fragment): lac repressor; lacI; The lac repressor binds to the lac operator to inhibit transcription in E. coli. This inhibition can be relieved by adding lactose or isopropyl-β-D-thiogalactopyranoside (IPTG).
   3045..3633    -  rep_origin     ori: high-copy-number ColE1/pMB1/pBR322/pUC origin of replication
   3804..4664    -  CDS            AmpR: β-lactamase; bla; confers resistance to ampicillin, carbenicillin, and related antibiotics
   4665..4769    -  promoter       AmpR promoter: bla
   4795..5125    -  rep_origin     f1 ori (fragment) (sequence partly withheld): f1 bacteriophage origin of replication; arrow indicates direction of (+) strand synthesis
