>Addgene plasmid #138397 | pF3BGX-7xGFP11 | addgene full sequence | sequence record 275169 | Addgene NGS Result
ACGTCGCTAAGCGAAAGCTAAGCAAATAAACAAGCGCAGCTGAACAAGCTAAACAATCGGGCTAGACCTA
GGCAAAATGGTGAGCAAGGGCGAGGAGCTGTTCACCGGGGTGGTGCCCATCCTGGTCGAGCTGGACGGCG
ACGTAAACGGCCACAAGTTCAGCGTGTCCGGCGAGGGCGAGGGCGATGCCACCTACGGCAAGCTGACCCT
GAAGCTCATCTGCACCACCGGCAAGCTGCCCGTGCCCTGGCCCACCCTCGTGACCACCCTGGGCTACGGC
CTGCAGTGCTTCGCCCGCTACCCCGACCACATGAAGCAGCACGACTTCTTCAAGTCCGCCATGCCCGAAG
GCTACGTCCAGGAGCGCACCATCTTCTTCAAGGACGACGGCAACTACAAGACCCGCGCCGAGGTGAAGTT
CGAGGGCGACACCCTGGTGAACCGCATCGAGCTGAAGGGCATCGACTTCAAGGAGGACGGCAACATCCTG
GGGCACAAGCTGGAGTACAACTACAACAGCCACAACGTCTATATCACCGCCGACAAGCAGAAGAACGGCA
TCAAGGCCAACTTCAAGATCCGCCACAACATCGAGGACGGCGGCGTGCAGCTCGCCGACCACTACCAGCA
GAACACCCCCATCGGCGACGGCCCCGTGCTGCTGCCCGACAACCACTACCTGAGCTACCAGTCCGCCCTG
AGCAAAGACCCCAACGAGAAGCGCGATCACATGGTCCTGCTGGAGTTCGTGACCGCCGCCGGGATCACTC
TCGGCATGGACGAGCTGTACAAGTAACCATGGCTAGATCATAATCAGCCATACCACATTTGTAGAGGTTT
TACTTGCTTTAAAAAACCTCCCACACCTCCCCCTGAACCTGAAACATAAAATGAATGCAATTGTTGTTGT
TAACTTGTTTATTGCAGCTTATAATGGTTACAAATAAAGCAATAGCATCACAAATTTCACAAATAAAGCA
TTTTTTTCACTGCATTCTAGTTGTGGTTTGTCCAAACTCATCAATGTATCGAATTCGTACGCGCCCGGGG
AGCCCAAGGGCACGCCCTGGCACCCGGCGCGCCAGGTGGCTCTGGAAGTTCAGGTGGAGGCTCGGGTGGC
GGCAGTTCGCGTGACCACATGGTCCTTCATGAGTATGTAAATGCTGCTGGGATTACAGGTGGCTCTGGAG
GTAGAGATCATATGGTTCTCCACGAATACGTTAACGCCGCAGGCATCACTGGCGGTAGTGGAGGACGCGA
CCATATGGTACTACATGAATATGTCAATGCAGCCGGAATAACCGGAGGGTCCGGAGGCCGGGATCACATG
GTGCTGCATGAGTATGTGAACGCGGCGGGTATAACTGGTGGGTCGGGCGGACGAGACCATATGGTGCTTC
ACGAATACGTAAACGCAGCTGGCATTACTGGCGGATCAGGTGGCAGGGATCACATGGTACTCCATGAGTA
CGTGAACGCTGCTGGAATCACAGGCGGTAGCGGCGGTCGGGACCATATGGTCCTGCACGAATATGTCAAT
GCTGCCGGTATCACCTAAGCGGCCGCATAACTTCGTATAGCATACATTATACGAAGTTATACCGGTGGCC
GCGAAGTTCCTATTCTTCAAATAGTATAGGAACTTCGAGCTCCCGGAGAGATGCAGAAGCTTTGCGTACT
CGCAAATTATTAAAAATAAAACTTTAAAAATAATTTCGTCTAATTAATATTATGAGTTAATTCAAACCCC
ACGGACATGCTAAGGGTTAATCAACAATCATATCGCTGTCTCACTCAGACTCAATACGACACTCAGAATA
CTATTCCTTTCACTCGCACTTATTGCAAGCATACGTTAAGTGGATGTCTCTTGCCGACGGGACCACCTTA
TGTTATTTCATCATGGTCTGGCCATTCTCATCGTGAGCTTCCGGGTGCTCGCCAGCTGCATTAATGAATC
GGCCAACGCGCGGGGAGAGGCGGTTTGCGTATTGGGCGCTCTTCCGCTTCCTCGCTCACTGACTCGCTGC
GCTCGGTCGTTCGGCTGCGGCGAGCGGTATCAGCTCACTCAAAGGCGGTAATACGGTTATCCACAGAATC
AGGGGATAACGCAGGAAAGAACATGTGAGCAAAAGGCCAGCAAAAGGCCAGGAACCGTAAAAAGGCCGCG
TTGCTGGCGTTTTTCCATAGGCTCCGCCCCCCTGACGAGCATCACAAAAATCGACGCTCAAGTCAGAGGT
GGCGAAACCCGACAGGACTATAAAGATACCAGGCGTTTCCCCCTGGAAGCTCCCTCGTGCGCTCTCCTGT
TCCGACCCTGCCGCTTACCGGATACCTGTCCGCCTTTCTCCCTTCGGGAAGCGTGGCGCTTTCTCATAGC
TCACGCTGTAGGTATCTCAGTTCGGTGTAGGTCGTTCGCTCCAAGCTGGGCTGTGTGCACGAACCCCCCG
TTCAGCCCGACCGCTGCGCCTTATCCGGTAACTATCGTCTTGAGTCCAACCCGGTAAGACACGACTTATC
GCCACTGGCAGCAGCCACTGGTAACAGGATTAGCAGAGCGAGGTATGTAGGCGGTGCTACAGAGTTCTTG
AAGTGGTGGCCTAACTACGGCTACACTAGAAGAACAGTATTTGGTATCTGCGCTCTGCTGAAGCCAGTTA
CCTTCGGAAAAAGAGTTGGTAGCTCTTGATCCGGCAAACAAACCACCGCTGGTAGCGGTGGTTTTTTTGT
TTGCAAGCAGCAGATTACGCGCAGAAAAAAAGGATCTCAAGAAGATCCTTTGATCTTTTCTACGGGGTCT
GACGCTCAGTGGAACGAAAACTCACGTTAAGGGATTTTGGTCATGAGATTATCAAAAAGGATCTTCACCT
AGATCCTTTTAAATTAAAAATGAAGTTTTAAATCAATCTAAAGTATATATGAGTAAACTTGGTCTGACAG
TTACCAATGCTTAATCAGTGAGGCACCTATCTCAGCGATCTGTCTATTTCGTTCATCCATAGTTGCCTGA
CTCCCCGTCGTGTAGATAACTACGATACGGGAGGGCTTACCATCTGGCCCCAGTGCTGCAATGATACCGC
GAGACCCACGCTCACCGGCTCCAGATTTATCAGCAATAAACCAGCCAGCCGGAAGGGCCGAGCGCAGAAG
TGGTCCTGCAACTTTATCCGCCTCCATCCAGTCTATTAATTGTTGCCGGGAAGCTAGAGTAAGTAGTTCG
CCAGTTAATAGTTTGCGCAACGTTGTTGCCATTGCTACAGGCATCGTGGTGTCACGCTCGTCGTTTGGTA
TGGCTTCATTCAGCTCCGGTTCCCAACGATCAAGGCGAGTTACATGATCCCCCATGTTGTGCAAAAAAGC
GGTTAGCTCCTTCGGTCCTCCGATCGTTGTCAGAAGTAAGTTGGCCGCAGTGTTATCACTCATGGTTATG
GCAGCACTGCATAATTCTCTTACTGTCATGCCATCCGTAAGATGCTTTTCTGTGACTGGTGAGTACTCAA
CCAAGTCATTCTGAGAATAGTGTATGCGGCGACCGAGTTGCTCTTGCCCGGCGTCAATACGGGATAATAC
CGCGCCACATAGCAGAACTTTAAAAGTGCTCATCATTGGAAAACGTTCTTCGGGGCGAAAACTCTCAAGG
ATCTTACCGCTGTTGAGATCCAGTTCGATGTAACCCACTCGTGCACCCAACTGATCTTCAGCATCTTTTA
CTTTCACCAGCGTTTCTGGGTGAGCAAAAACAGGAAGGCAAAATGCCGCAAAAAAGGGAATAAGGGCGAC
ACGGAAATGTTGAATACTCATACTCTTCCTTTTTCAATATTATTGAAGCATTTATCAGGGTTATTGTCTC
ATGAGCGGATACATATTTGAATGTATTTAGAAAAATAAACAAATAGGGGTTCCGCGCACATTTCCCCGAA
AAGTGCCACCTAAATTGTAAGCGTTAATATTTTGTTAAAATTCGCGTTAAATTTTTGTTAAATCAGCTCA
TTTTTTAACCAATAGGCCGAAATCGGCAAAATCCCTTATAAATCAAAAGAATAGACCGAGATAGGGT
[37 nt withheld, positions 4058-4094]
AAAGAACGTGGACTCCAACGTCAAAGG
[49 nt withheld, positions 4122-4170]
T
[91 nt withheld, positions 4172-4262]
CTTCTCCGCCGCCGATCTGCCGCTGGACTACGTGGGTCTGGCCCATGATGAAATAACATAAGGTGGTCCC
GTCGATAGCCGAAGCTTACCGAAGTATACACTTAAATTCAGTGCACGTTTGCTTGTTGAGAGGAAAGGTT
GTGTGCGGACGAATTTTTTTTTGAAAACATTAACCCTTACGTGGAATAAAAAAAAATGAAATATTGCAAA
TTTTGCTGCAAAGCTGTGACTGGAGTAAAATTAATTCACGTGCCGAAGTGTGCTATTAAGAGAAAATTGT
GGGAGCAGAGCCTTGGGTGCAGCCTTGGTGAAAACTCCCAAATTTGTGATACCCACTTTAATGATTCGCA
GTGGAAGGCTGCACCTGCAAAAGGTCAGACATTTAAAAGGAGGCGACTCAACGCAGATGCCGTACCTAGT
AAAGTGATAGAGCCTGAACCAGAAAAGATAAAAGAAGGCTATACCAGTGGGAGTACACAAACAGAGTAAG
TTTGAATAGTAAAAAAAATCATTTATGTAAACAATAACGTGACTGTGCGTTAGGTCCTGTTCATTGTTTA
ATGAAAATAAGAGCTTGAGGGAAAAAATTCGTACTTTGGAGTACGAAATGCGTCGTTTAGAGCAGCAGCG
GTACCGGGCCCCCCCTCGAGGTCGACGAAGTTCCTATTCTTCAAATAGTATAGGAACTTCAAGCTTCTTA
AGGAATTCGAGCTCGCCCGGGGATCTAATTCAATTAGAGACTAATTCAATTAGAGCTAATTCAATTAGGA
TCAGCTTATCGATTTCGAACCCTCGACCGCCGGAGTATAAATAGAGGCGCTTCGTCTACGGAGCGACAAT
TCAATTCAAACAAGCAAAGTGAAC
Features (pLannotate 1.2.2; 15 found; start..end, strand, type, name):
     77..793     +  CDS            Venus: Venus is a basic (constitutively fluorescent) yellow fluorescent protein published in 2002, derived from Aequorea victoria. It is reported to be a rapidly-maturing weak dimer with moderate acid sensitivity.
    806..889     +  CDS            large T antigen (fragment): large T antigen from SV40 (simian virus 40)
    912..993     +  polyA_signal   SV40 poly(A) signal: SV40 polyadenylation signal
   1040..1073    -  protein_bind   attB: minimal attB site for the φC31 integrase (Groth et al., 2000) phage φC31 integrase
   1130..1555    +  CDS            GFP11x7: seven tandem copies of the 11th β-strand of superfolder GFP each GFP11 associates with GFP(1-10), consisting of the first 10 β-strands, to reconstitute fluorescent GFP (Kamiyama et al., 2016)
   1567..1600    +  protein_bind   loxP: Cre-mediated recombination occurs in the 8-bp core sequence (GCATACAT). Cre recombinase
   1673..1905    +  misc_feature   P element 3' end: P element 3' end
   1941..1999    -  CDS            lacI (fragment): lac repressor; lacI; The lac repressor binds to the lac operator to inhibit transcription in E. coli. This inhibition can be relieved by adding lactose or isopropyl-β-D-thiogalactopyranoside (IPTG).
   2182..2770    -  rep_origin     ori: high-copy-number ColE1/pMB1/pBR322/pUC origin of replication
   2941..3801    -  CDS            AmpR: β-lactamase; bla; confers resistance to ampicillin, carbenicillin, and related antibiotics
   3802..3906    -  promoter       AmpR promoter: bla
   3932..4262    -  rep_origin     f1 ori (fragment) (sequence partly withheld): f1 bacteriophage origin of replication; arrow indicates direction of (+) strand synthesis
   4306..4891    +  misc_feature   P element 5' end: No description available
   4892..4919    -  misc_feature   MCS (fragment): pBluescript multiple cloning site
   5062..58      +  promoter       hsp70 promoter (fragment) (across the origin): Drosophila melanogaster hsp70Bb promoter
