[The description below was written by a language model from this plasmid's Addgene catalogue record and pLannotate feature annotations shown in this document.]
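Description:
pF3BGX-7xGFP11 is a Drosophila (insect expression) donor plasmid of about 5.1 kb, built on the pF3BGX backbone and intended for recombinase-mediated cassette exchange (RMCE) to add seven tandem GFP11 tags to the C-terminus of a target protein. In bacteria it is maintained as a high-copy plasmid through a ColE1/pUC-type origin and selected with ampicillin via the bla gene and its promoter. A partial f1 origin, a fragment of a pBluescript multiple cloning site and a short lacI remnant are carried over from the parental cloning vector. Two sequence records (the depositor's and a sequencing-derived one) differ by one nucleotide in length and in their start coordinate, but they annotate the same 15 features in the same order.

The payload lies between P element 5' and 3' ends. It begins with a Venus yellow fluorescent protein coding sequence preceded by a fragment of the hsp70Bb promoter and followed by an SV40 large T fragment and SV40 polyadenylation signal. This corresponds to the 3xP3-Venus marker listed in the catalogue, although the 3xP3 element itself is not annotated in the feature tables. Downstream sit a minimal φC31 attB site, the GFP11x7 coding sequence and a single loxP site. The attB and loxP sites presumably pair with sites at a genomic landing locus to direct integrase- and Cre-mediated exchange, though the record does not spell out the mechanism. No promoter is annotated for the tag, consistent with in-frame fusion to an endogenous gene. Each GFP11 copy is the eleventh β-strand of superfolder GFP and binds separately supplied GFP(1-10) to reconstitute fluorescence, so seven copies amplify the signal. The associated publication concerns visualising endogenously tagged neurotransmitter receptors in the fly brain.
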