Addgene plasmid #138397: pF3BGX-7xGFP11
Purpose: RMCE vector for generating C-terminal fusion of seven tandem GFP11 tags (split GFP)
Depositing lab: Shu Kondo. Depositing organization: National Institute of Genetics. Publication: Neurochemical Organization of the Drosophila Brain Visualized by Endogenously Tagged Neurotransmitter Receptors. Kondo S, Takahashi T, Yamagata N, Imanishi Y, Katow H, Hiramatsu S, Lynn K, Abe A, Kumaraswamy A, Tanimoto H. Cell Rep. 2020 Jan 7;30(1):284-297.e5. doi: 10.1016/j.celrep.2019.12.018. PubMed 31914394.
Backbone
  Vector backbone: pF3BGX
  Vector type: Insect Expression
  Selectable markers: 3xP3-Venus
Growth in bacteria
  Bacterial resistance: Ampicillin, 100 μg/mL
  Growth temperature: 37°C
  Growth strain: DH5alpha
  Copy number: High Copy
Gene/Insert
  Gene/Insert name: 7xGFP11 (alt name: Seven tandem copies of GFP11 tag (split GFP))
Terms and licenses: Academic/Nonprofit Terms; Industry Terms: Not Available to Industry
How to cite: pF3BGX-7xGFP11 was a gift from Shu Kondo (Addgene plasmid # 138397 ; http://n2t.net/addgene:138397 ; RRID:Addgene_138397)
